>Addgene plasmid #136864 | pEBTetBl-CLIP-CPAP | depositor full sequence | sequence record 264156 | Full Sequence
TTGTACAAAGTGGTGATGGCAGCTAGCGGCGCGCCCGGCCGCTCGAGTCTAGAGGGCCCGTTTAAACCCG
CTGATCAGCCTCGACTGTGCCTTCTAGTTGCCAGCCATCTGTTGTTTGCCCCTCCCCCGTGCCTTCCTTG
ACCCTGGAAGGTGCCACTCCCACTGTCCTTTCCTAATAAAATGAGGAAATTGCATCGCATTGTCTGAGTA
GGTGTCATTCTATTCTGGGGGGTGGGGTGGGGCAGGACAGCAAGGGGGAGGATTGGGAAGACAATAGCAG
GCTAGAGGATCGATCCCCGCCCCGGACGAACTAAACCTGACTACGACATCTCTGCCCCTTCTTCGCGGGG
CAGTGCATGTAATCCCTTCAGTTGGTTGGTACAACTTGCCAACTGGGCCCTGTTCCACATGTGACACGGG
GGGGGACCAAACACAAAGGGGTTCTCTGACTGTAGTTGACATCCTTATAAATGGATGTGCACATTTGCCA
ACACTGAGTGGCTTTCATCCTGGAGCAGACTTTGCAGTCTGTGGACTGCAACACAACATTGCCTTTATGT
GTAACTCTTGGCTGAAGCTCTTACACCAATGCTGGGGGACATGTACCTCCCAGGGGCCCAGGAAGACTAC
GGGAGGCTACACCAACGTCAATCAGAGGGGCCTGTGTAGCTACCGATAAGCGGACCCTCAAGAGGGCATT
AGCAATAGTGTTTATAAGGCCCCCTTGTTAACCCTAAACGGGTAGCATATGCTTCCCGGGTAGTAGTATA
TACTATCCAGACTAACCCTAATTCAATAGCATATGTTACCCAACGGGAAGCATATGCTATCGAATTAGGG
TTAGTAAAAGGGTCCTAAGGAACAGCGATATCTCCCACCCCATGAGCTGTCACGGTTTTATTTACATGGG
GTCAGGATTCCACGAGGGTAGTGAACCATTTTAGTCACAAGGGCAGTGGCTGAAGATCAAGGAGCGGGCA
GTGAACTCTCCTGAATCTTCGCCTGCTTCTTCATTCTCCTTCGTTTAGCTAATAGAATAACTGCTGAGTT
GTGAACAGTAAGGTGTATGTGAGGTGCTCGAAAACAAGGTTTCAGGTGACGCCCCCAGAATAAAATTTGG
ACGGGGGGTTCAGTGGTGGCATTGTGCTATGACACCAATATAACCCTCACAAACCCCTTGGGCAATAAAT
ACTAGTGTAGGAATGAAACATTCTGAATATCTTTAACAATAGAAATCCATGGGGTGGGGACAAGCCGTAA
AGACTGGATGTCCATCTCACACGAATTTATGGCTATGGGCAACACATAATCCTAGTGCAATATGATACTG
GGGTTATTAAGATGTGTCCCAGGCAGGGACCAAGACAGGTGAACCATGTTGTTACACTCTATTTGTAACA
AGGGGAAAGAGAGTGGACGCCGACAGCAGCGGACTCCACTGGTTGTCTCTAACACCCCCGAAAATTAAAC
GGGGCTCCACGCCAATGGGGCCCATAAACAAAGACAAGTGGCCACTCTTTTTTTTGAAATTGTGGAGTGG
GGGCACGCGTCAGCCCCCACACGCCGCCCTGCGGTTTTGGACTGTAAAATAAGGGTGTAATAACTTGGCT
GATTGTAACCCCGCTAACCACTGCGGTCAAACCACTTGCCCACAAAACCACTAATGGCACCCCGGGGAAT
ACCTGCATAAGTAGGTGGGCGGGCCAAGATAGGGGCGCGATTGCTGCGATCTGGAGGACAAATTACACAC
ACTTGCGCCTGAGCGCCAAGCACAGGGTTGTTGGTCCTCATATTCACGAGGTCGCTGAGAGCACGGTGGG
CTAATGTTGCCATGGGTAGCATATACTACCCAAATATCTGGATAGCATATGCTATCCTAATCTATATCTG
GGTAGCATAGGCTATCCTAATCTATATCTGGGTAGCATATGCTATCCTAATCTATATCTGGGTAGTATAT
GCTATCCTAATTTATATCTGGGTAGCATAGGCTATCCTAATCTATATCTGGGTAGCATATGCTATCCTAA
TCTATATCTGGGTAGTATATGCTATCCTAATCTGTATCCGGGTAGCATATGCTATCCTAATAGAGATTAG
GGTAGTATATGCTATCCTAATTTATATCTGGGTAGCATATACTACCCAAATATCTGGATAGCATATGCTA
TCCTAATCTATATCTGGGTAGCATATGCTATCCTAATCTATATCTGGGTAGCATAGGCTATCCTAATCTA
TATCTGGGTAGCATATGCTATCCTAATCTATATCTGGGTAGTATATGCTATCCTAATTTATATCTGGGTA
GCATAGGCTATCCTAATCTATATCTGGGTAGCATATGCTATCCTAATCTATATCTGGGTAGTATATGCTA
TCCTAATCTGTATCCGGGTAGCATATGCTATCCTCATGCATATACAGTCAGCATATGATACCCAGTAGTA
GAGTGGGAGTGCTATCCTTTGCATATGCCGCCACCTCCCAAGGGGGCGTGAATTTTCGCTGCTTGTCCTT
TTCCTGCTGGTTGCTCCCATTCTTAGGTGAATTTAAGGAGGCCAGGCTAAAGCCGTCGCATGTCTGATTG
CTCACCAGGTAAATGTCGCTAATGTTTTCCAACGCGAGAAGGTGTTGAGCGCGGAGCTGAGTGACGTGAC
AACATGGGTATGCCCAATTGCCCCATGTTGGGAGGACGAAAATGGTGACAAGACAGATGGCCAGAAATAC
ACCAACAGCACGCATGATGTCTACTGGGGATTTATTCTTTAGTGCGGGGGAATACACGGCTTTTAATACG
ATTGAGGGCGTCTCCTAACAAGTTACATCACTCCTGCCCTTCCTCACCCTCATCTCCATCACCTCCTTCA
TCTCCGTCATCTCCGTCATCACCCTCCGCGGCAGCCCCTTCCACCATAGGTGGAAACCAGGGAGGCAAAT
CTACTCCATCGTCAAAGCTGCACACAGTCACCCTGATATTGCAGGTAGGAGCGGGCTTTGTCATAACAAG
GTCCTTAATCGCATCCTTCAAAACCTCAGCAAATATATGAGTTTGTAAAAAGACCATGAAATAACAGACA
ATGGACTCCCTTAGCGGGCCAGGTTGTGGGCCGGGTCCAGGGGCCATTCCAAAGGGGAGACGACTCAATG
GTGTAAGACGACATTGTGGAATAGCAAGGGCAGTTCCTCGCCTTAGGTTGTAAAGGGAGGTCTTACTACC
TCCATATACGAACACACCGGCGACCCAAGTTCCTTCGTCGGTAGTCCTTTCTACGTGACTCCTAGCCAGG
AGAGCTCTTAAACCTTCTGCAATGTTCTCAAATTTCGGGTTGGAACCTCCTTGACCACGATGCTTTTCCA
AACCACCCTCCTTTTTTGCGCCCTGCCTCCATCACCCTGACCCCGGGGTCCAGTGCTTGGGCCTTCTCCT
GGGTCATCTGCGGGGCCCTGCTCTATCGCTCCCGGGGGCACGTCAGGCTCACCATCTGGGCCACCTTCTT
GGTGGTATTCAAAATAATCGGCTTCCCCTACAGGGTGGAAAAATGGCCTTCTACCTGGAGGGGGCCTGCG
CGGTGGAGACCCGGATGATGATGACTGACTACTGGGACTCCTGGGCCTCTTTTCTCCACGTCCACGACCT
CTCCCCCTGGCTCTTTCACGACTTCCCCCCCTGGCTCTTTCACGTCCTCTACCCCGGCGGCCTCCACTAC
CTCCTCGACCCCGGCCTCCACTACCTCCTCGACCCCGGCCTCCACTGCCTCCTCGACCCCGGCCTCCACC
TCCTGCTCCTGCCCCTCCTGCTCCTGCCCCTCCTCCTGCTCCTGCCCCTCCTGCCCCTCCTGCTCCTGCC
CCTCCTGCCCCTCCTGCTCCTGCCCCTCCTGCCCCTCCTGCTCCTGCCCCTCCTGCCCCTCCTCCTGCTC
CTGCCCCTCCTGCCCCTCCTCCTGCTCCTGCCCCTCCTGCCCCTCCTGCTCCTGCCCCTCCTGCCCCTCC
TGCTCCTGCCCCTCCTGCCCCTCCTGCTCCTGCCCCTCCTGCTCCTGCCCCTCCTGCTCCTGCCCCTCCT
GCTCCTGCCCCTCCTGCCCCTCCTGCCCCTCCTCCTGCTCCTGCCCCTCCTGCTCCTGCCCCTCCTGCCC
CTCCTGCCCCTCCTGCTCCTGCCCCTCCTCCTGCTCCTGCCCCTCCTGCCCCTCCTGCCCCTCCTCCTGC
TCCTGCCCCTCCTGCCCCTCCTCCTGCTCCTGCCCCTCCTCCTGCTCCTGCCCCTCCTGCCCCTCCTGCC
CCTCCTCCTGCTCCTGCCCCTCCTGCCCCTCCTCCTGCTCCTGCCCCTCCTCCTGCTCCTGCCCCTCCTG
CCCCTCCTGCCCCTCCTCCTGCTCCTGCCCCTCCTCCTGCTCCTGCCCCTCCTGCCCCTCCTGCCCCTCC
TGCCCCTCCTCCTGCTCCTGCCCCTCCTCCTGCTCCTGCCCCTCCTGCTCCTGCCCCTCCCGCTCCTGCT
CCTGCTCCTGTTCCACCGTGGGTCCCTTTGCAGCCAATGCAACTTGGACGTTTTTGGGGTCTCCGGACAC
CATCTCTATGTCTTGGCCCTGATCCTGAGCCGCCCGGGGCTCCTGGTCTTCCGCCTCCTCGTCCTCGTCC
TCTTCCCCGTCCTCGTCCATGGTTATCACCCCCTCTTCTTTGAGGTCCACTGCCGCCGGAGCCTTCTGGT
CCAGATGTGTCTCCCTTCTCTCCTAGGCCATTTCCAGGTCCTGTACCTGGCCCCTCGTCAGACATGATTC
ACACTAAAAGAGATCAATAGACATCTTTATTAGACGACGCTCAGTGAATACAGGGAGTGCAGACTCCTGC
CCCCTCCAACAGCCCCCCCACCCTCATCCCCTTCATGGTCGCTGTCAGACAGATCCAGGTCTGAAAATTC
CCCATCCTCCGAACCATCCTCGTCCTCATCACCAATTACTCGCAGCCCGGAAAACTCCCGCTGAACATCC
TCAAGATTTGCGTCCTGAGCCTCAAGCCAGGCCTCAAATTCCTCGTCCCCCTTTTTGCTGGACGGTAGGG
ATGGGGATTCTCGGGACCCCTCCTCTTCCTCTTCAAGGTCACCAGACAGAGATGCTACTGGGGCAACGGA
AGAAAAGCTGGGTGCGGCCTGTGAGGATCAGCTTATCGATGATAAGCTGTCAAACATGAGAATTCTTGAA
GACGAAAGGGCCTCGTGATACGCCTATTTTTATAGGTTAATGTCATGATAATAATGGTTTCTTAGACGTC
AGGTGGCACTTTTCGGGGAAATGTGCGCGGAACCCCTATTTGTTTATTTTTCTAAATACATTCAAATATG
TATCCGCTCATGAGACAATAACCCTGATAAATGCTTCAATAATATTGAAAAAGGAAGAGTATGAGTATTC
AACATTTCCGTGTCGCCCTTATTCCCTTTTTTGCGGCATTTTGCCTTCCTGTTTTTGCTCACCCAGAAAC
GCTGGTGAAAGTAAAAGATGCTGAAGATCAGTTGGGTGCACGAGTGGGTTACATCGAACTGGATCTCAAC
AGCGGTAAGATCCTTGAGAGTTTTCGCCCCGAAGAACGTTTTCCAATGATGAGCACTTTTAAAGTTCTGC
TATGTGGCGCGGTATTATCCCGTGTTGACGCCGGGCAAGAGCAACTCGGTCGCCGCATACACTATTCTCA
GAATGACTTGGTTGAGTACTCACCAGTCACAGAAAAGCATCTTACGGATGGCATGACAGTAAGAGAATTA
TGCAGTGCTGCCATAACCATGAGTGATAACACTGCGGCCAACTTACTTCTGACAACGATCGGAGGACCGA
AGGAGCTAACCGCTTTTTTGCACAACATGGGGGATCATGTAACTCGCCTTGATCGTTGGGAACCGGAGCT
GAATGAAGCCATACCAAACGACGAGCGTGACACCACGATGCCTGCAGCAATGGCAACAACGTTGCGCAAA
CTATTAACTGGCGAACTACTTACTCTAGCTTCCCGGCAACAATTAATAGACTGGATGGAGGCGGATAAAG
TTGCAGGACCACTTCTGCGCTCGGCCCTTCCGGCTGGCTGGTTTATTGCTGATAAATCTGGAGCCGGTGA
GCGTGGGTCTCGCGGTATCATTGCAGCACTGGGGCCAGATGGTAAGCCCTCCCGTATCGTAGTTATCTAC
ACGACGGGGAGTCAGGCAACTATGGATGAACGAAATAGACAGATCGCTGAGATAGGTGCCTCACTGATTA
AGCATTGGTAACTGTCAGACCAAGTTTACTCATATATACTTTAGATTGATTTAAAACTTCATTTTTAATT
TAAAAGGATCTAGGTGAAGATCCTTTTTGATAATCTCATGACCAAAATCCCTTAACGTGAGTTTTCGTTC
CACTGAGCGTCAGACCCCGTAGAAAAGATCAAAGGATCTTCTTGAGATCCTTTTTTTCTGCGCGTAATCT
GCTGCTTGCAAACAAAAAAACCACCGCTACCAGCGGTGGTTTGTTTGCCGGATCAAGAGCTACCAACTCT
TTTTCCGAAGGTAACTGGCTTCAGCAGAGCGCAGATACCAAATACTGTCCTTCTAGTGTAGCCGTAGTTA
GGCCACCACTTCAAGAACTCTGTAGCACCGCCTACATACCTCGCTCTGCTAATCCTGTTACCAGTGGCTG
CTGCCAGTGGCGATAAGTCGTGTCTTACCGGGTTGGACTCAAGACGATAGTTACCGGATAAGGCGCAGCG
GTCGGGCTGAACGGGGGGTTCGTGCACACAGCCCAGCTTGGAGCGAACGACCTACACCGAACTGAGATAC
CTACAGCGTGAGCTATGAGAAAGCGCCACGCTTCCCGAAGGGAGAAAGGCGGACAGGTATCCGGTAAGCG
GCAGGGTCGGAACAGGAGAGCGCACGAGGGAGCTTCCAGGGGGAAACGCCTGGTATCTTTATAGTCCTGT
CGGGTTTCGCCACCTCTGACTTGAGCGTCGATTTTTGTGATGCTCGTCAGGGGGGCGGAGCCTATGGAAA
AACGCCAGCAACGCGGCCTTTTTACGGTTCCTGGCCTTTTGCTGGCCTTGAAGCTGTCCCTGATGGTCGT
CATCTACCTGCCTGGACAGCATGGCCTGCAACGCGGGCATCCCGATGCCGCCGGAAGCGAGAAGAATCAT
AATGGGGAAGGCCATCCAGCCTCGCGTCGAACTAGATGATCCGGCTGTGGAATGTGTGTCAGTTAGGGTG
TGGAAAGTCCCCAGGCTCCCCAGCAGGCAGAAGTATGCAAAGCATGCATCTCAATTAGTCAGCAACCAGG
TGTGGAAAGTCCCCAGGCTCCCCAGCAGGCAGAAGTATGCAAAGCATGCATCTCAATTAGTCAGCAACCA
TAGTCCCGCCCCTAACTCCGCCCATCCCGCCCCTAACTCCGCCCAGTTCCGCCCATTCTCCGCCCCATGG
CTGACTAATTTTTTTTATTTATGCAGAGGCCGAGGCCGCCTCGGCCTCTGAGCTATTCCAGAAGTAGTGA
GGAGGCTTTTTTGGAGGGTGACCGCCACGACCGGTATGGCCAAGCCTTTGTCTCAAGAAGAATCCACCCT
CATTGAAAGAGCAACGGCTACAATCAACAGCATCCCCATCTCTGAAGACTACAGCGTCGCCAGCGCAGCT
CTCTCTAGCGACGGCCGCATCTTCACTGGTGTCAATGTATATCATTTTACTGGGGGACCTTGTGCAGAAC
TCGTGGTGCTGGGCACTGCTGCTGCTGCGGCAGCTGGCAACCTGACTTGTATCGTCGCGATCGGAAATGA
GAACAGGGGCATCTTGAGCCCCTGCGGACGGTGCCGACAGGTGCTTCTCGATCTGCATCCTGGGATCAAA
GCCATAGTGAAGGACAGTGATGGACAGCCGACGGCAGTTGGGATTCGTGAATTGCTGCCCTCTGGTTACG
GTCCGACGCGGCCCGACGGGTCCGAGGGGGGTCGACCTCGAAACTTGTTTATTGCAGCTTATAATGGTTA
CAAATAAAGCAATAGCATCACAAATTTCACAAATAAAGCATTTTTTTCACTGCATTCTAGTTGTGGTTTG
TCCAAACTCATCAATGTATCTTATCATGTCTGGATCTGATCCGAACCCCTTCCTCGACCAATTCTCATGT
TTGACAGCTTATCATCGCAGATCCGGGCAACGTTGTTGCCATTGCTCGACCAATTCTCATGTTTGACAGC
TTATCATCGCAGATCCGTATGGTGCACTCTCAGTACAATCTGCTCTGATGCCGCATAGTTAAGCCAGTAT
CTGCTCCCTGCTTGTGTGTTGGAGGTCGCTGAGTAGTGCGCGAGCAAAATTTAAGCTACAACAAGGCAAG
GCTTGACCGACAATTGCATGAAGAATCTGCTTAGGGTTAGGCGTTTTGCGCTGCTTCGCGATGTACGGGC
CAGATATACGCGTATCTGAGGGGACTAGGGTGTGTTTAGGCGAAAAGCGGGGCTTCGGTTGTACGCGGTT
AGGAGTCCCCTCAGGATATAGTAGTTTCGCTTTTGCATAGGGAGGGGGAAATGTAGTCTTATGCAATACT
CTTGTAGTCTTGCAACATGGTAACGATGAGTTAGCAACATGCCTTACAAGGAGAGAAAAAGCACCGTGCA
TGCCGATTGGTGGAAGTAAGGTGGTACGATCGTGCCTTATTAGGAAGGCAACAGACGGGTCTGACATGGA
TTGGACGAACCACTGAATTCCGCATTGCAGAGATATTGTATTTAAGTGCCTAGCTCGATACAATAAACGC
CATTTGACCATTCACCACATTGGTGTGCACCTCCAAGCTGGCCGGGGATCCTCTAGGGCCTCTGAGCTAT
TCCAGAAGTAGTGAAGAGGCTTTTTTGGAGGCCTAGGCTTTTGCAAAAAGCTCCGGATCGATCCTGAGAA
CTTCAGGGTGAGTTTGGGGACCCTTGATTGTTCTTTCTTTTTCGCTATTGTAAAATTCATGTTATATGGA
GGGGGCAAAGTTTTCAGGGTGTTGTTTAGAATGGGAAGATGTCCCTTGTATCACCATGGACCCTCATGAT
AATTTTGTTTCTTTCACTTTCTACTCTGTTGACAACCATTGTCTCCTCTTATTTTCTTTTCATTTTCTGT
AACTTTTTCGTTAAACTTTAGCTTGCATTTGTAACGAATTTTTAAATTCACTTTTGTTTATTTGTCAGAT
TGTAAGTACTTTCTCTAATCACTTTTTTTTCAAGGCAATCAGGGTATATTATATTGTACTTCAGCACAGT
TTTAGAGAACAATTGTTATAATTAAATGATAAGGTAGAATATTTCTGCATATAAATTCTGGCTGGCGTGG
AAATATTCTTATTGGTAGAAACAACTACATCCTGGTCATCATCCTGCCTTTCTCTTTATGGTTACAATGA
TATACACTGTTTGAGATGAGGATAAAATACTCTGAGTCCAAACCGGGCCCCTCTGCTAACCATGTTCATG
CCTTCTTCTTTTTCCTACAGCTCCTGGGCAACGTGCTGGTTATTGTGCTGTCTCATCATTTTGGCAAAGA
ATTGTAATACGACTCACTATAGGGCGAATTGATATGTCTAGATTAGATAAAAGTAAAGTGATTAACAGCG
CATTAGAGCTGCTTAATGAGGTCGGAATCGAAGGTTTAACAACCCGTAAACTCGCCCAGAAGCTAGGTGT
AGAGCAGCCTACATTGTATTGGCATGTAAAAAATAAGCGGGCTTTGCTCGACGCCTTAGCCATTGAGATG
TTAGATAGGCACCATACTCACTTTTGCCCTTTAGAAGGGGAAAGCTGGCAAGATTTTTTACGTAATAACG
CTAAAAGTTTTAGATGTGCTTTACTAAGTCATCGCGATGGAGCAAAAGTACATTTAGGTACACGGCCTAC
AGAAAAACAGTATGAAACTCTCGAAAATCAATTAGCCTTTTTATGCCAACAAGGTTTTTCACTAGAGAAT
GCATTATATGCACTCAGCGCTGTGGGGCATTTTACTTTAGGTTGCGTATTGGAAGATCAAGAGCATCAAG
TCGCTAAAGAAGAAAGGGAAACACCTACTACTGATAGTATGCCGCCATTATTACGACAAGCTATCGAATT
ATTTGATCACCAAGGTGCAGAGCCAGCCTTCTTATTCGGCCTTGAATTGATCATATGCGGATTAGAAAAA
CAACTTAAATGTGAAAGTGGGTCCGCGTACAGCGGATCCCGGGAATTCAGATCTTATTAAAGCAGAACTT
GTTTATTGCAGCTTATAATGGTTACAAATAAAGCAATAGCATCACAAATTTCACAAATAAAGCATTTTTT
TCACTGCATTCTAGTTGTGGTTTGTCCAAACTCATCAATGTATCTTATCATGTCTGGTCGAATCCATGGC
GCAGAACTGGTAGGTATGGAAGATCCGCGTTGACATTGATTATTGACTAGTTATTAATAGTAATCAATTA
CGGGGTCATTAGTTCATAGCCCATATATGGAGTTCCGCGTTACATAACTTACGGTAAATGGCCCGCCTGG
CTGACCGCCCAACGACCCCCGCCCATTGACGTCAATAATGACGTATGTTCCCATAGTAACGCCAATAGGG
ACTTTCCATTGACGTCAATGGGTGGAGTATTTACGGTAAACTGCCCACTTGGCAGTACATCAAGTGTATC
ATATGCCAAGTACGCCCCCTATTGACGTCAATGACGGTAAATGGCCCGCCTGGCATTATGCCCAGTACAT
GACCTTATGGGACTTTCCTACTTGGCAGTACATCTACGTATTAGTCATCGCTATTACCATGGTGATGCGG
TTTTGGCAGTACATCAATGGGCGTGGATAGCGGTTTGACTCACGGGGATTTCCAAGTCTCCACCCCATTG
ACGTCAATGGGAGTTTGTTTTGGCACCAAAATCAACGGGACTTTCCAAAATGTCGTAACAACTCCGCCCC
ATTGACGCAAATGGGCGGTAGGCGTGTACGGTGGGAGGTCTATATAAGCAGAGCTCTCCCTATCAGTGAT
AGAGATCTCCCTATCAGTGATAGAGATCGTCGACGAGCTCGTTTAGTGAACCGTCAGATCGCCTGGAGAC
GCCATCCACGCTGTTTTGACCTCCATAGAAGACACCGGGACCGATCCAGCCTCCGGACTCTAGCGTTTAA
ACTTAAGCTTACCACCATGGATTATAAAGACGATGATGACAAGCACCACCACCACCACCACGACAAGGAT
TGTGAAATGAAACGCACCACACTGGACAGCCCTTTGGGGAAGCTGGAGCTGTCTGGTTGTGAGCAGGGTC
TGCACGAAATAATTTTTCTGGGCAAGGGGACGTCTGCAGCTGATGCCGTGGAGGTCCCAGCCCCCGCTGC
GGTTCTCGGAGGTCCGGAGCCCCTGATACAGGCTACAGCCTGGCTGAATGCCTATTTCCACCAGCCCGAG
GCTATCGAAGAGTTCCCCGTGCCGGCTCTTCACCATCCCGTTTTCCAGCAAGAGTCGTTCACCAGACAGG
TGTTATGGAAGCTGCTGAAGGTTGTGAAATTCGGAGAAGTGATTTCTGAGTCACACTTAGCAGCCCTGGT
AGGCAACCCCGCAGCCACGGCAGCAGTGAATACGGCACTGGATGGCAATCCTGTCCCTATCCTGATCCCG
TGCCACAGAGTGGTCCAGGGGGATTCGGATGTGGGGCCGTACCTTGGTGGACTGGCCGTGAAGGAATGGC
TTCTGGCCCATGAAGGCCACCGGTTGGGGAAGCCAGGCTTGGGATTCGAACTGGAGGTGCTGTTCCAGGG
CCCCGGTACCGCCATCACAAGTTTGTACAAAAAAGCAGGCACCATGAGGAAGCTACAAAAGGAACGTAAA
GTTTTTGAAAAGTATACTACAGCTGCAAGAACTTTTCCAGATAAAAAGGAACGTGAAGAAATACAGACTT
TAAAACAGCAAATAGCAGATTTACGGGAAGATTTGAAAAGAAAGGAGACCAAATGGTCAAGTACACACAG
CCGTCTCAGAAGCCAGATACAAATGTTAGTCAGAGAGAACACAGACCTCCGGGAAGAAATAAAAGTGATG
GAAAGATTCCGACTGGATGCCTGGAAGAGAGCAGAAGCCATAGAGAGCAGCCTCGAGGTGGAGAAGAAGG
ACAAGCTTGCGAACACATCTGTTCGATTTCAAAACAGTCAGATTTCTTCAGGAACCCAGGTAGAAAAATA
CAAGAAAAATTATCTTCCAATGCAAGGCAATCCACCTCGAAGATCCAAGTCTGCACCTCCTCGTGATTTA
GGCAATTTGGATAAGGGACAAGCTGCCTCTCCCAGGGAGCCACTTGAACCACTGAACTTCCCAGATCCTG
AATATAAAGAGGAGGAGGAAGACCAAGACATACAGGGAGAAATCAGTCATCCTGATGGAAAGGTGGAAAA
GGTTTATAAGAATGGGTGCCGTGTTATACTGTTTCCCAATGGAACTCGAAAGGAAGTGAGTGCAGATGGG
AAGACCATCACTGTCACTTTCTTTAATGGTGACGTGAAGCAGGTCATGCCAGACCAAAGAGTGATCTACT
ACTATGCAGCTGCCCAGACCACTCACACGACATACCCGGAGGGACTGGAAGTCTTACATTTCTCAAGTGG
ACAAATAGAAAAACATTACCCAGATGGAAGAAAAGAAATCACGTTTCCTGACCAGACTGTTAAAAACTTA
TTTCCTGATGGACAAGAAGAAAGCATTTTCCCAGATGGTACAATTGTCAGAGTACAACGTGATGGCAACA
AACTCATAGAGTTTAATAATGGCCAAAGAGAACTACATACTGCCCAGTTCAAGAGACGGGAATACCCAGA
TGGCACTGTTAAAACCGTATATGCAAACGGTCATCAAGAAACGAAGTACAGATCCGGTCGGATAAGAGTT
AAGGACAAGGAGGGTAATGTGCTAATGGACACGGAGCTGTAGATACCCAGCTTTC
Features (pLannotate 1.2.2; 31 found; start..end, strand, type, name):
     85..196     +  polyA_signal   bGH poly(A) signal: bovine growth hormone polyadenylation signal
    737..2526    -  rep_origin     oriP: Epstein-Barr virus oriP replication origin (Yates et al., 2000)
   2527..2745    -  CDS            gL (fragment): GL_EBVB9 - Experimental evidence at protein level: Swiss-Prot protein existence level 1. The heterodimer glycoprotein H-glycoprotein L is required for the fusion of viral and plasma membranes leading to virus entry into the host cell. Acts as a functional inhibitor of gH and maintains gH in an inhibited form. Upon binding to host integrins, gL dissociates from gH leading to activation of the viral fusion glycoproteins gB and gH. Fusion of EBV with B-lymphocytes requires the additional receptor- binding protein gp42, which forms a complex with gH/gL. The heterodimer gH/gL targets also host EPHA
   2828..4755    -  CDS            EBNA1 (fragment): Epstein-Barr nuclear antigen 1, also known as EBNA-1 crucial for latent viral infection, and for episomal amplification of vectors containing the oriP origin (Okita et al., 2013)
   4793..5137    -  CDS            BRRF2_EBVB9 (fragment): Protein inferred from homology: Swiss-Prot protein existence level 3. From Epstein-Barr virus (strain B95-8) (HHV-4) (Human herpesvirus 4).
   5140..5163    -  promoter       tet promoter (fragment): E. coli promoter for tetracycline efflux protein gene
   5276..5380    +  promoter       AmpR promoter: bla
   5381..6241    +  CDS            AmpR: β-lactamase; bla; confers resistance to ampicillin, carbenicillin, and related antibiotics
   6412..7000    +  rep_origin     ori: high-copy-number ColE1/pMB1/pBR322/pUC origin of replication
   7046..7169    -  CDS            TcR (fragment): tetracycline efflux protein; tet; confers resistance to tetracycline
   7207..7504    +  promoter       SV40 promoter: SV40 enhancer and early promoter
   7526..7908    +  CDS            BSD (fragment): blasticidin S deaminase; Aspergillus terreus BSD; confers resistance to blasticidin
   7952..8086    +  polyA_signal   SV40 poly(A) signal: SV40 polyadenylation signal
   8208..8260    -  misc_feature   bom (fragment): basis of mobility region from pBR322
   8391..8484    +  ncRNA          Retro dr1: Accession: RF00214 - Retrovirus direct repeat 1 (dr1)
   8520..8781    +  promoter       RSV promoter: Rous sarcoma virus enhancer/promoter
   8807..8867    +  promoter       SV40 promoter (fragment): SV40 early promoter
   8898..9470    +  intron         β-globin intron: intron from rabbit β-globin gene
   9525..9543    +  promoter       T7 promoter: promoter for bacteriophage T7 RNA polymerase
   9554..10174   +  CDS            tetR: TETR2_ECOLX - Experimental evidence at protein level: Swiss-Prot protein existence level 1. TetR is the repressor of the tetracycline resistance element; its N-terminal region forms a helix-turn-helix structure and binds DNA. Binding of tetracycline to TetR reduces the repressor affinity for the tetracycline resistance gene (tetA) promoter operator sites. From Escherichia coli.
  10216..10337   +  polyA_signal   SV40 poly(A) signal: SV40 polyadenylation signal
  10392..10771   +  enhancer       CMV enhancer: human cytomegalovirus immediate early enhancer
  10772..10975   +  promoter       CMV promoter: human cytomegalovirus (CMV) immediate early promoter
  10977..10996   +  promoter       PLtetO-1 promoter (fragment): modified phage lambda PL promoter with tet operator sites (Lutz and Bujard, 1997)
  10998..11017   +  promoter       PLtetO-1 promoter (fragment): modified phage lambda PL promoter with tet operator sites (Lutz and Bujard, 1997)
  11025..11058   +  promoter       TRE3GV promoter (fragment): 3rd-generation Tet-responsive promoter that can be activated by binding of Tet-On® 3G, optimized for retroviral and lentiviral vectors
  11174..11191   +  CDS            9xHis (fragment): 9xHis affinity tag
  11192..11734   +  CDS            MGMT (fragment): MGMT_HUMAN - Experimental evidence at protein level: Swiss-Prot protein existence level 1. Involved in the cellular defense against the biological effects of O6-methylguanine (O6-MeG) and O4-methylthymine (O4-MeT) in DNA. Repairs the methylated nucleobase in DNA by stoichiometrically transferring the methyl group to a cysteine residue in the enzyme. This is a suicide reaction: the enzyme is irreversibly inactivated. From Homo sapiens (Human).
  11778..11798   +  protein_bind   attB1: mutant version of attB; core recombination site for the Gateway® BP reaction BP Clonase™
  11804..12919   +  CDS            CENPJ (fragment): CENPJ_HUMAN - Also known as CPAP, LAP, LIP1. Experimental evidence at protein level: Swiss-Prot protein existence level 1. Plays an important role in cell division and centrosome function by participating in centriole duplication (PubMed:17681131, PubMed:20531387). Inhibits microtubule nucleation from the centrosome. Involved in the regulation of slow processive growth of centriolar microtubules. Acts as microtubule plus-end tracking protein that stabilizes centriolar microtubules and inhibits microtubule polymerization and extension from the distal ends of centrioles (PubMed:15047868, PubMed:
  12925..14      -  protein_bind   attB2 (across the origin): mutant version of attB; recombination site for the Gateway® BP reaction BP Clonase™
