>Addgene plasmid #136864 | pEBTetBl-CLIP-CPAP | addgene full sequence | sequence record 276308 | Addgene NGS Result
TTGTACAAAGTGGTGATGGCAGCTAGCGGCGCGCCCGGCCGCTCGAGTCTAGAGGGCCCGTTTAAACCCG
CTGATCAGCCTCGACTGTGCCTTCTAGTTGCCAGCCATCTGTTGTTTGCCCCTCCCCCGTGCCTTCCTTG
ACCCTGGAAGGTGCCACTCCCACTGTCCTTTCCTAATAAAATGAGGAAATTGCATCGCATTGTCTGAGTA
GGTGTCATTCTATTCTGGGGGGTGGGGTGGGGCAGGACAGCAAGGGGGAGGATTGGGAAGACAATAGCAG
GCTAGAGGATCGATCCCCGCCCCGGACGAACTAAACCTGACTACGACATCTCTGCCCCTTCTTCGCGGGG
CAGTGCATGTAATCCCTTCAGTTGGTTGGTACAACTTGCCAACTGGGCCCTGTTCCACATGTGACACGGG
GGGGGACCAAACACAAAGGGGTTCTCTGACTGTAGTTGACATCCTTATAAATGGATGTGCACATTTGCCA
ACACTGAGTGGCTTTCATCCTGGAGCAGACTTTGCAGTCTGTGGACTGCAACACAACATTGCCTTTATGT
GTAACTCTTGGCTGAAGCTCTTACACCAATGCTGGGGGACATGTACCTCCCAGGGGCCCAGGAAGACTAC
GGGAGGCTACACCAACGTCAATCAGAGGGGCCTGTGTAGCTACCGATAAGCGGACCCTCAAGAGGGCATT
AGCAATAGTGTTTATAAGGCCCCCTTGTTAACCCTAAACGGGTAGCATATGCTTCCCGGGTAGTAGTATA
TACTATCCAGACTAACCCTAATTCAATAGCATATGTTACCCAACGGGAAGCATATGCTATCGAATTAGGG
TTAGTAAAAGGGTCCTAAGGAACAGCGATATCTCCCACCCCATGAGCTGTCACGGTTTTATTTACATGGG
GTCAGGATTCCACGAGGGTAGTGAACCATTTTAGTCACAAGGGCAGTGGCTGAAGATCAAGGAGCGGGCA
GTGAACTCTCCTGAATCTTCGCCTGCTTCTTCATTCTCCTTCGTTTAGCTAATAGAATAACTGCTGAGTT
GTGAACAGTAAGGTGTATGTGAGGTGCTCGAAAACAAGGTTTCAGGTGACGCCCCCAGAATAAAATTTGG
ACGGGGGGTTCAGTGGTGGCATTGTGCTATGACACCAATATAACCCTCACAAACCCCTTGGGCAATAAAT
ACTAGTGTAGGAATGAAACATTCTGAATATCTTTAACAATAGAAATCCATGGGGTGGGGACAAGCCGTAA
AGACTGGATGTCCATCTCACACGAATTTATGGCTATGGGCAACACATAATCCTAGTGCAATATGATACTG
GGGTTATTAAGATGTGTCCCAGGCAGGGACCAAGACAGGTGAACCATGTTGTTACACTCTATTTGTAACA
AGGGGAAAGAGAGTGGACGCCGACAGCAGCGGACTCCACTGGTTGTCTCTAACACCCCCGAAAATTAAAC
GGGGCTCCACGCCAATGGGGCCCATAAACAAAGACAAGTGGCCACTCTTTTTTTTGAAATTGTGGAGTGG
GGGCACGCGTCAGCCCCCACACGCCGCCCTGCGGTTTTGGACTGTAAAATAAGGGTGTAATAACTTGGCT
GATTGTAACCCCGCTAACCACTGCGGTCAAACCACTTGCCCACAAAACCACTAATGGCACCCCGGGGAAT
ACCTGCATAAGTAGGTGGGCGGGCCAAGATAGGGGCGCGATTGCTGCGATCTGGAGGACAAATTACACAC
ACTTGCGCCTGAGCGCCAAGCACAGGGTTGTTGGTCCTCATATTCACGAGGTCGCTGAGAGCACGGTGGG
CTAATGTTGCCATGGGTAGCATATACTACCCAAATATCTGGATAGCATATGCTATCCTAATCTATATCTG
GGTAGCATAGGCTATCCTAATCTATATCTGGGTAGTATATGCTATCCTAATCTGTATCCGGGTAGCATAT
GCTATCCTAATAGAGATTAGGGTAGTATATGCTATCCTAATTTATATCTGGGTAGCATATACTACCCAAA
TATCTGGATAGCATATGCTATCCTAATCTATATCTGGGTAGCATATGCTATCCTAATCTATATCTGGGTA
GCATAGGCTATCCTAATCTATATCTGGGTAGCATATGCTATCCTAATCTATATCTGGGTAGTATATGCTA
TCCTAATTTATATCTGGGTAGCATAGGCTATCCTAATCTATATCTGGGTAGCATATGCTATCCTAATCTA
TATCTGGGTAGTATATGCTATCCTAATCTGTATCCGGGTAGCATATGCTATCCTCATGCATATACAGTCA
GCATATGATACCCAGTAGTAGAGTGGGAGTGCTATCCTTTGCATATGCCGCCACCTCCCAAGGGGGCGTG
AATTTTCGCTGCTTGTCCTTTTCCTGCTGGTTGCTCCCATTCTTAGGTGAATTTAAGGAGGCCAGGCTAA
AGCCGTCGCATGTCTGATTGCTCACCAGGTAAATGTCGCTAATGTTTTCCAACGCGAGAAGGTGTTGAGC
GCGGAGCTGAGTGACGTGACAACATGGGTATGCCCAATTGCCCCATGTTGGGAGGACGAAAATGGTGACA
AGACAGATGGCCAGAAATACACCAACAGCACGCATGATGTCTACTGGGGATTTATTCTTTAGTGCGGGGG
AATACACGGCTTTTAATACGATTGAGGGCGTCTCCTAACAAGTTACATCACTCCTGCCCTTCCTCACCCT
CATCTCCATCACCTCCTTCATCTCCGTCATCTCCGTCATCACCCTCCGCGGCAGCCCCTTCCACCATAGG
TGGAAACCAGGGAGGCAAATCTACTCCATCGTCAAAGCTGCACACAGTCACCCTGATATTGCAGGTAGGA
GCGGGCTTTGTCATAACAAGGTCCTTAATCGCATCCTTCAAAACCTCAGCAAATATATGAGTTTGTAAAA
AGACCATGAAATAACAGACAATGGACTCCCTTAGCGGGCCAGGTTGTGGGCCGGGTCCAGGGGCCATTCC
AAAGGGGAGACGACTCAATGGTGTAAGACGACATTGTGGAATAGCAAGGGCAGTTCCTCGCCTTAGGTTG
TAAAGGGAGGTCTTACTACCTCCATATACGAACACACCGGCGACCCAAGTTCCTTCGTCGGTAGTCCTTT
CTACGTGACTCCTAGCCAGGAGAGCTCTTAAACCTTCTGCAATGTTCTCAAATTTCGGGTTGGAACCTCC
TTGACCACGATGCTTTCCAAACCACCCTCCTTTTTTGCGCCTGCCTCCATCACCCTGACCCCGGGGTCCA
GTGCTTGGGCCTTCTCCTGGGTCATCTGCGGGGCCCTGCTCTATCGCTCCCGGGGGCACGTCAGGCTCAC
CATCTGGGCCACCTTCTTGGTGGTATTCAAAATAATCGGCTTCCCCTACAGGGTGGAAAAATGGCCTTCT
ACCTGGAGGGGGCCTGCGCGGTGGAGACCCGGATGATGATGACTGACTACTGGGACTCCTGGGCCTCTTT
TCTCCACGTCCACGACCTCTCCCCCTGGCTCTTTCACGACTTCCCCCCCTGGCTCTTTCACGTCCTCTAC
CCCGGCGGCCTCCACTACCTCCTCGACCCCGGCCTCCACTACCTCCTCGACCCCGGCCTCCACTGCCTCC
TCGACCCCGGCCTCCACCTCCTGCTCCTGCCCCTCCTGCTCCTGCCCCTCCTCCTGCTCCTGCCCCTCCT
GCCCCTCCTGCTCCTGCCCCTCCTGCCCCTCCTGCTCCTGCCCCTCCTGCCCCTCCTGCTCCTGCCCCTC
CTGCCCCTCCTCCTSCTCCTGCCCCTCCTGCCCCTCCTCCTGCTCCTGCCCCTCCTGCCCCTCCTGCTCC
TGCCCCTCCTGCCCCTCCTGCTCCTGCCCCTCCTGCCCCTCCTGCTCCTGCCCCTCCTGCTCCTGCCCCT
CCTGCTCCTGCCCCTCCTGCTCCTGCCCCTCCTGCCCCTCCTGCCCCTCCTCCTGCTCCTGCCCCTCCTG
CTCCTGCCCCTCCTGCCCCTCCTGCCCCTCCTGCTCCTGCCCCTCCTCCTGCTCCTGCCCCTCCTGCCCC
TCCTGCCCCTCCTCCTGCTCCTGCCCCTCCTGCCCCTCCTCCTGCTCCTGCCCCTCCTCCTGCTCCTGCC
CCTCCTGCCCCTCCTGCCCCTCCTCCTGCTCCTGCCCCTCCTGCCCCTCCTCCTGCTCCTGCCCCTCCTC
CTGCTCCTGCCCCTCCTGCCCCTCCTGCCCCTCCTCCTGCTCCTGCCCCTCCTCCTGCTCCTGCCCCTCC
TGCCCCTCCTGCCCCTCCTGCCCCTCCTCCTGCTCCTGCCCCTCCTCCTGCTCCTGCCCCTCCTGCTCCT
GCCCCTCCCGCTCCTGCTCCTGCTCCTGTTCCACCGTGGGTCCCTTTGCAGCCAATGCAACTTGGACGTT
TTTGGGGTCTCCGGACACCATCTCTATGTCTTGGCCCTGATCCTGAGCCGCCCGGGGCTCCTGGTCTTCC
GCCTCCTCGTCCTCGTCCTCTTCCCCGTCCTCGTCCATGGTTATCACCCCCTCTTCTTTGAGGTCCACTG
CCGCCGGAGCCTTCTGGTCCAGATGTGTCTCCCTTCTCTCCTAGGCCATTTCCAGGTCCTGTACCTGGCC
CCTCGTCAGACATGATTCACACTAAAAGAGATCAATAGACATCTTTATTAGACGACGCTCAGTGAATACA
GGGAGTGCAGACTCCTGCCCCCTCCAACAGCCCCCCCACCCTCATCCCCTTCATGGTCGCTGTCAGACAG
ATCCAGGTCTGAAAATTCCCCATCCTCCGAACCATCCTCGTCCTCATCACCAATTACTCGCAGCCCGGAA
AACTCCCGCTGAACATCCTCAAGATTTGCGTCCTGAGCCTCAAGCCAGGCCTCAAATTCCTCGTCCCCCT
TTTTGCTGGACGGTAGGGATGGGGATTCTCGGGACCCCTCCTCTTCCTCTTCAAGGTCACCAGACAGAGA
TGCTACTGGGGCAACGGAAGAAAAGCTGGGTGCGGCCTGTGAGGATCAGCTTATCGATGATAAGCTGTCA
AACATGAGAATTCTTGAAGACGAAAGGGCCTCGTGATACGCCTATTTTTATAGGTTAATGTCATGATAAT
AATGGTTTCTTAGACGTCAGGTGGCACTTTTCGGGGAAATGTGCGCGGAACCCCTATTTGTTTATTTTTC
TAAATACATTCAAATATGTATCCGCTCATGAGACAATAACCCTGATAAATGCTTCAATAATATTGAAAAA
GGAAGAGTATGAGTATTCAACATTTCCGTGTCGCCCTTATTCCCTTTTTTGCGGCATTTTGCCTTCCTGT
TTTTGCTCACCCAGAAACGCTGGTGAAAGTAAAAGATGCTGAAGATCAGTTGGGTGCACGAGTGGGTTAC
ATCGAACTGGATCTCAACAGCGGTAAGATCCTTGAGAGTTTTCGCCCCGAAGAACGTTTTCCAATGATGA
GCACTTTTAAAGTTCTGCTATGTGGCGCGGTATTATCCCGTGTTGACGCCGGGCAAGAGCAACTCGGTCG
CCGCATACACTATTCTCAGAATGACTTGGTTGAGTACTCACCAGTCACAGAAAAGCATCTTACGGATGGC
ATGACAGTAAGAGAATTATGCAGTGCTGCCATAACCATGAGTGATAACACTGCGGCCAACTTACTTCTGA
CAACGATCGGAGGACCGAAGGAGCTAACCGCTTTTTTGCACAACATGGGGGATCATGTAACTCGCCTTGA
TCGTTGGGAACCGGAGCTGAATGAAGCCATACCAAACGACGAGCGTGACACCACGATGCCTGCAGCAATG
GCAACAACGTTGCGCAAACTATTAACTGGCGAACTACTTACTCTAGCTTCCCGGCAACAATTAATAGACT
GGATGGAGGCGGATAAAGTTGCAGGACCACTTCTGCGCTCGGCCCTTCCGGCTGGCTGGTTTATTGCTGA
TAAATCTGGAGCCGGTGAGCGTGGGTCTCGCGGTATCATTGCAGCACTGGGGCCAGATGGTAAGCCCTCC
CGTATCGTAGTTATCTACACGACGGGGAGTCAGGCAACTATGGATGAACGAAATAGACAGATCGCTGAGA
TAGGTGCCTCACTGATTAAGCATTGGTAACTGTCAGACCAAGTTTACTCATATATACTTTAGATTGATTT
AAAACTTCATTTTTAATTTAAAAGGATCTAGGTGAAGATCCTTTTTGATAATCTCATGACCAAAATCCCT
TAACGTGAGTTTTCGTTCCACTGAGCGTCAGACCCCGTAGAAAAGATCAAAGGATCTTCTTGAGATCCTT
TTTTTCTGCGCGTAATCTGCTGCTTGCAAACAAAAAAACCACCGCTACCAGCGGTGGTTTGTTTGCCGGA
TCAAGAGCTACCAACTCTTTTTCCGAAGGTAACTGGCTTCAGCAGAGCGCAGATACCAAATACTGTCCTT
CTAGTGTAGCCGTAGTTAGGCCACCACTTCAAGAACTCTGTAGCACCGCCTACATACCTCGCTCTGCTAA
TCCTGTTACCAGTGGCTGCTGCCAGTGGCGATAAGTCGTGTCTTACCGGGTTGGACTCAAGACGATAGTT
ACCGGATAAGGCGCAGCGGTCGGGCTGAACGGGGGGTTCGTGCACACAGCCCAGCTTGGAGCGAACGACC
TACACCGAACTGAGATACCTACAGCGTGAGCTATGAGAAAGCGCCACGCTTCCCGAAGGGAGAAAGGCGG
ACAGGTATCCGGTAAGCGGCAGGGTCGGAACAGGAGAGCGCACGAGGGAGCTTCCAGGGGGAAACGCCTG
GTATCTTTATAGTCCTGTCGGGTTTCGCCACCTCTGACTTGAGCGTCGATTTTTGTGATGCTCGTCAGGG
GGGCGGAGCCTATGGAAAAACGCCAGCAACGCGGCCTTTTTACGGTTCCTGGCCTTTTGCTGGCCTTGAA
GCTGTCCCTGATGGTCGTCATCTACCTGCCTGGACAGCATGGCCTGCAACGCGGGCATCCCGATGCCGCC
GGAAGCGAGAAGAATCATAATGGGGAAGGCCATCCAGCCTCGCGTCGAACTAGATGATCCGGCTGTGGAA
TGTGTGTCAGTTAGGGTGTGGAAAGTCCCCAGGCTCCCCAGCAGGCAGAAGTATGCAAAGCATGCATCTC
AATTAGTCAGCAACCAGGTGTGGAAAGTCCCCAGGCTCCCCAGCAGGCAGAAGTATGCAAAGCATGCATC
TCAATTAGTCAGCAACCATAGTCCCGCCCCTAACTCCGCCCATCCCGCCCCTAACTCCGCCCAGTTCCGC
CCATTCTCCGCCCCATGGCTGACTAATTTTTTTTATTTATGCAGAGGCCGAGGCCGCCTCGGCCTCTGAG
CTATTCCAGAAGTAGTGAGGAGGCTTTTTTGGAGGGTGACCGCCACGACCGGTATGGCCAAGCCTTTGTC
TCAAGAAGAATCCACCCTCATTGAAAGAGCAACGGCTACAATCAACAGCATCCCCATCTCTGAAGACTAC
AGCGTCGCCAGCGCAGCTCTCTCTAGCGACGGCCGCATCTTCACTGGTGTCAATGTATATCATTTTACTG
GGGGACCTTGTGCAGAACTCGTGGTGCTGGGCACTGCTGCTGCTGCGGCAGCTGGCAACCTGACTTGTAT
CGTCGCGATCGGAAATGAGAACAGGGGCATCTTGAGCCCCTGCGGACGGTGCCGACAGGTGCTTCTCGAT
CTGCATCCTGGGATCAAAGCCATAGTGAAGGACAGTGATGGACAGCCGACGGCAGTTGGGATTCGTGAAT
TGCTGCCCTCTGGTTATGTGTGGGAGGGCTAACGGTCCGACGCGGCCCGACGGGTCCGAGGGGGGTCGAC
CTCGAAACTTGTTTATTGCAGCTTATAATGGTTACAAATAAAGCAATAGCATCACAAATTTCACAAATAA
AGCATTTTTTTCACTGCATTCTAGTTGTGGTTTGTCCAAACTCATCAATGTATCTTATCATGTCTGGATC
TGATCCGAACCCCTTCCTCGACCAATTCTCATGTTTGACAGCTTATCATCGCAGATCCGGGCAACGTTGT
TGCCATTGCTCGACCAATTCTCATGTTTGACAGCTTATCATCGCAGATCCGTATGGTGCACTCTCAGTAC
AATCTGCTCTGATGCCGCATAGTTAAGCCAGTATCTGCTCCCTGCTTGTGTGTTGGAGGTCGCTGAGTAG
TGCGCGAGCAAAATTTAAGCTACAACAAGGCAAGGCTTGACCGACAATTGCATGAAGAATCTGCTTAGGG
TTAGGCGTTTTGCGCTGCTTCGCGATGTACGGGCCAGATATACGCGTATCTGAGGGGACTAGGGTGTGTT
TAGGCGAAAAGCGGGGCTTCGGTTGTACGCGGTTAGGAGTCCCCTCAGGATATAGTAGTTTCGCTTTTGC
ATAGGGAGGGGGAAATGTAGTCTTATGCAATACTCTTGTAGTCTTGCAACATGGTAACGATGAGTTAGCA
ACATGCCTTACAAGGAGAGAAAAAGCACCGTGCATGCCGATTGGTGGAAGTAAGGTGGTACGATCGTGCC
TTATTAGGAAGGCAACAGACGGGTCTGACATGGATTGGACGAACCACTGAATTCCGCATTGCAGAGATAT
TGTATTTAAGTGCCTAGCTCGATACAATAAACGCCATTTGACCATTCACCACATTGGTGTGCACCTCCAA
GCTGGCCGGGGATCCTCTAGGGCCTCTGAGCTATTCCAGAAGTAGTGAAGAGGCTTTTTTGGAGGCCTAG
GCTTTTGCAAAAAGCTCCGGATCGATCCTGAGAACTTCAGGGTGAGTTTGGGGACCCTTGATTGTTCTTT
CTTTTTCGCTATTGTAAAATTCATGTTATATGGAGGGGGCAAAGTTTTCAGGGTGTTGTTTAGAATGGGA
AGATGTCCCTTGTATCACCATGGACCCTCATGATAATTTTGTTTCTTTCACTTTCTACTCTGTTGACAAC
CATTGTCTCCTCTTATTTTCTTTTCATTTTCTGTAACTTTTTCGTTAAACTTTAGCTTGCATTTGTAACG
AATTTTTAAATTCACTTTTGTTTATTTGTCAGATTGTAAGTACTTTCTCTAATCACTTTTTTTTCAAGGC
AATCAGGGTATATTATATTGTACTTCAGCACAGTTTTAGAGAACAATTGTTATAATTAAATGATAAGGTA
GAATATTTCTGCATATAAATTCTGGCTGGCGTGGAAATATTCTTATTGGTAGAAACAACTACATCCTGGT
CATCATCCTGCCTTTCTCTTTATGGTTACAATGATATACACTGTTTGAGATGAGGATAAAATACTCTGAG
TCCAAACCGGGCCCCTCTGCTAACCATGTTCATGCCTTCTTCTTTTTCCTACAGCTCCTGGGCAACGTGC
TGGTTATTGTGCTGTCTCATCATTTTGGCAAAGAATTGTAATACGACTCACTATAGGGCGAATTGATATG
TCTAGATTAGATAAAAGTAAAGTGATTAACAGCGCATTAGAGCTGCTTAATGAGGTCGGAATCGAAGGTT
TAACAACCCGTAAACTCGCCCAGAAGCTAGGTGTAGAGCAGCCTACATTGTATTGGCATGTAAAAAATAA
GCGGGCTTTGCTCGACGCCTTAGCCATTGAGATGTTAGATAGGCACCATACTCACTTTTGCCCTTTAGAA
GGGGAAAGCTGGCAAGATTTTTTACGTAATAACGCTAAAAGTTTTAGATGTGCTTTACTAAGTCATCGCG
ATGGAGCAAAAGTACATTTAGGTACACGGCCTACAGAAAAACAGTATGAAACTCTCGAAAATCAATTAGC
CTTTTTATGCCAACAAGGTTTTTCACTAGAGAATGCATTATATGCACTCAGCGCTGTGGGGCATTTTACT
TTAGGTTGCGTATTGGAAGATCAAGAGCATCAAGTCGCTAAAGAAGAAAGGGAAACACCTACTACTGATA
GTATGCCGCCATTATTACGACAAGCTATCGAATTATTTGATCACCAAGGTGCAGAGCCAGCCTTCTTATT
CGGCCTTGAATTGATCATATGCGGATTAGAAAAACAACTTAAATGTGAAAGTGGGTCCGCGTACAGCGGA
TCCCGGGAATTCAGATCTTATTAAAGCAGAACTTGTTTATTGCAGCTTATAATGGTTACAAATAAAGCAA
TAGCATCACAAATTTCACAAATAAAGCATTTTTTTCACTGCATTCTAGTTGTGGTTTGTCCAAACTCATC
AATGTATCTTATCATGTCTGGTCGAATCCATGGCGCAGAACTGGTAGGTATGGAAGATCCGCGTTGACAT
TGATTATTGACTAGTTATTAATAGTAATCAATTACGGGGTCATTAGTTCATAGCCCATATATGGAGTTCC
GCGTTACATAACTTACGGTAAATGGCCCGCCTGGCTGACCGCCCAACGACCCCCGCCCATTGACGTCAAT
AATGACGTATGTTCCCATAGTAACGCCAATAGGGACTTTCCATTGACGTCAATGGGTGGAGTATTTACGG
TAAACTGCCCACTTGGCAGTACATCAAGTGTATCATATGCCAAGTACGCCCCCTATTGACGTCAATGACG
GTAAATGGCCCGCCTGGCATTATGCCCAGTACATGACCTTATGGGACTTTCCTACTTGGCAGTACATCTA
CGTATTAGTCATCGCTATTACCATGGTGATGCGGTTTTGGCAGTACATCAATGGGCGTGGATAGCGGTTT
GACTCACGGGGATTTCCAAGTCTCCACCCCATTGACGTCAATGGGAGTTTGTTTTGGCACCAAAATCAAC
GGGACTTTCCAAAATGTCGTAACAACTCCGCCCCATTGACGCAAATGGGCGGTAGGCGTGTACGGTGGGA
GGTCTATATAAGCAGAGCTCTCCCTATCAGTGATAGAGATCTCCCTATCAGTGATAGAGATCGTCGACGA
GCTCGTTTAGTGAACCGTCAGATCGCCTGGAGACGCCATCCACGCTGTTTTGACCTCCATAGAAGACACC
GGGACCGATCCAGCCTCCGGACTCTAGCGTTTAAACTTAAGCTTACCACCATGGATTATAAAGACGATGA
TGACAAGCACCACCACCACCACCACGACAAGGATTGTGAAATGAAACGCACCACACTGGACAGCCCTTTG
GGGAAGCTGGAGCTGTCTGGTTGTGAGCAGGGTCTGCACGAAATAATTTTTCTGGGCAAGGGGACGTCTG
CAGCTGATGCCGTGGAGGTCCCAGCCCCCGCTGCGGTTCTCGGAGGTCCGGAGCCCCTGATACAGGCTAC
AGCCTGGCTGAATGCCTATTTCCACCAGCCCGAGGCTATCGAAGAGTTCCCCGTGCCGGCTCTTCACCAT
CCCGTTTTCCAGCAAGAGTCGTTCACCAGACAGGTGTTATGGAAGCTGCTGAAGGTTGTGAAATTCGGAG
AAGTGATTTCTGAGTCACACTTAGCAGCCCTGGTAGGCAACCCCGCAGCCACGGCAGCAGTGAATACGGC
ACTGGATGGCAATCCTGTCCCTATCCTGATCCCGTGCCACAGAGTGGTCCAGGGGGATTCGGATGTGGGG
CCGTACCTTGGTGGACTGGCCGTGAAGGAATGGCTTCTGGCCCATGAAGGCCACCGGTTGGGGAAGCCAG
GCTTGGGATTCGAACTGGAGGTGCTGTTCCAGGGCCCCGGTACCGCCATCACAAGTTTGTACAAAAAAGC
AGGCACCATGAGGAAGCTACAAAAGGAACGTAAAGTTTTTGAAAAGTATACTACAGCTGCAAGAACTTTT
CCAGATAAAAAGGAACGTGAAGAAATACAGACTTTAAAACAGCAAATAGCAGATTTACGGGAAGATTTGA
AAAGAAAGGAGACCAAATGGTCAAGTACACACAGCCGTCTCAGAAGCCAGATACAAATGTTAGTCAGAGA
GAACACAGACCTCCGGGAAGAAATAAAAGTGATGGAAAGATTCCGACTGGATGCCTGGAAGAGAGCAGAA
GCCATAGAGAGCAGCCTCGAGGTGGAGAAGAAGGACAAGCTTGCGAACACATCTGTTCGATTTCAAAACA
GTCAGATTTCTTCAGGAACCCAGGTAGAAAAATACAAGAAAAATTATCTTCCAATGCAAGGCAATCCACC
TCGAAGATCCAAGTCTGCACCTCCTCGTGATTTAGGCAATTTGGATAAGGGACAAGCTGCCTCTCCCAGG
GAGCCACTTGAACCACTGAACTTCCCAGATCCTGAATATAAAGAGGAGGAGGAAGACCAAGACATACAGG
GAGAAATCAGTCATCCTGATGGAAAGGTGGAAAAGGTTTATAAGAATGGGTGCCGTGTTATACTGTTTCC
CAATGGAACTCGAAAGGAAGTGAGTGCAGATGGGAAGACCATCACTGTCACTTTCTTTAATGGTGACGTG
AAGCAGGTCATGCCAGACCAAAGAGTGATCTACTACTATGCAGCTGCCCAGACCACTCACACGACATACC
CGGAGGGACTGGAAGTCTTACATTTCTCAAGTGGACAAATAGAAAAACATTACCCAGATGGAAGAAAAGA
AATCACGTTTCCTGACCAGACTGTTAAAAACTTATTTCCTGATGGACAAGAAGAAAGCATTTTCCCAGAT
GGTACAATTGTCAGAGTACAACGTGATGGCAACAAACTCATAGAGTTTAATAATGGCCAAAGAGAACTAC
ATACTGCCCAGTTCAAGAGACGGGAATACCCAGATGGCACTGTTAAAACCGTATATGCAAACGGTCATCA
AGAAACGAAGTACAGATCCGGTCGGATAAGAGTTAAGGACAAGGAGGGTAATGTGCTAATGGACACGGAG
CTGTAGAACCCAGCTTTC
Features (pLannotate 1.2.2; 31 found; start..end, strand, type, name):
     85..196     +  polyA_signal   bGH poly(A) signal: bovine growth hormone polyadenylation signal
    737..2294    -  rep_origin     oriP (fragment): Epstein-Barr virus oriP replication origin (Yates et al., 2000)
   2407..2625    -  CDS            gL (fragment): GL_EBVB9 - Experimental evidence at protein level: Swiss-Prot protein existence level 1. The heterodimer glycoprotein H-glycoprotein L is required for the fusion of viral and plasma membranes leading to virus entry into the host cell. Acts as a functional inhibitor of gH and maintains gH in an inhibited form. Upon binding to host integrins, gL dissociates from gH leading to activation of the viral fusion glycoproteins gB and gH. Fusion of EBV with B-lymphocytes requires the additional receptor- binding protein gp42, which forms a complex with gH/gL. The heterodimer gH/gL targets also host EPHA
   2708..4633    -  CDS            EBNA1: Epstein-Barr nuclear antigen 1, also known as EBNA-1 crucial for latent viral infection, and for episomal amplification of vectors containing the oriP origin (Okita et al., 2013)
   4671..5015    -  CDS            BRRF2_EBVB9 (fragment): Protein inferred from homology: Swiss-Prot protein existence level 3. From Epstein-Barr virus (strain B95-8) (HHV-4) (Human herpesvirus 4).
   5018..5041    -  promoter       tet promoter (fragment): E. coli promoter for tetracycline efflux protein gene
   5154..5258    +  promoter       AmpR promoter: bla
   5259..6119    +  CDS            AmpR: β-lactamase; bla; confers resistance to ampicillin, carbenicillin, and related antibiotics
   6290..6878    +  rep_origin     ori: high-copy-number ColE1/pMB1/pBR322/pUC origin of replication
   6924..7047    -  CDS            TcR (fragment): tetracycline efflux protein; tet; confers resistance to tetracycline
   7085..7382    +  promoter       SV40 promoter: SV40 enhancer and early promoter
   7404..7802    +  CDS            BSD: blasticidin S deaminase; Aspergillus terreus BSD; confers resistance to blasticidin
   7846..7980    +  polyA_signal   SV40 poly(A) signal: SV40 polyadenylation signal
   8102..8154    -  misc_feature   bom (fragment): basis of mobility region from pBR322
   8285..8378    +  ncRNA          Retro dr1: Accession: RF00214 - Retrovirus direct repeat 1 (dr1)
   8414..8675    +  promoter       RSV promoter: Rous sarcoma virus enhancer/promoter
   8701..8761    +  promoter       SV40 promoter (fragment): SV40 early promoter
   8792..9364    +  intron         β-globin intron: intron from rabbit β-globin gene
   9419..9437    +  promoter       T7 promoter: promoter for bacteriophage T7 RNA polymerase
   9448..10068   +  CDS            tetR: TETR2_ECOLX - Experimental evidence at protein level: Swiss-Prot protein existence level 1. TetR is the repressor of the tetracycline resistance element; its N-terminal region forms a helix-turn-helix structure and binds DNA. Binding of tetracycline to TetR reduces the repressor affinity for the tetracycline resistance gene (tetA) promoter operator sites. From Escherichia coli.
  10110..10231   +  polyA_signal   SV40 poly(A) signal: SV40 polyadenylation signal
  10286..10665   +  enhancer       CMV enhancer: human cytomegalovirus immediate early enhancer
  10666..10869   +  promoter       CMV promoter: human cytomegalovirus (CMV) immediate early promoter
  10871..10890   +  promoter       PLtetO-1 promoter (fragment): modified phage lambda PL promoter with tet operator sites (Lutz and Bujard, 1997)
  10892..10911   +  promoter       PLtetO-1 promoter (fragment): modified phage lambda PL promoter with tet operator sites (Lutz and Bujard, 1997)
  10919..10952   +  promoter       TRE3GV promoter (fragment): 3rd-generation Tet-responsive promoter that can be activated by binding of Tet-On® 3G, optimized for retroviral and lentiviral vectors
  11068..11085   +  CDS            9xHis (fragment): 9xHis affinity tag
  11086..11628   +  CDS            MGMT (fragment): MGMT_HUMAN - Experimental evidence at protein level: Swiss-Prot protein existence level 1. Involved in the cellular defense against the biological effects of O6-methylguanine (O6-MeG) and O4-methylthymine (O4-MeT) in DNA. Repairs the methylated nucleobase in DNA by stoichiometrically transferring the methyl group to a cysteine residue in the enzyme. This is a suicide reaction: the enzyme is irreversibly inactivated. From Homo sapiens (Human).
  11672..11692   +  protein_bind   attB1: mutant version of attB; core recombination site for the Gateway® BP reaction BP Clonase™
  11698..12813   +  CDS            CENPJ (fragment): CENPJ_HUMAN - Also known as CPAP, LAP, LIP1. Experimental evidence at protein level: Swiss-Prot protein existence level 1. Plays an important role in cell division and centrosome function by participating in centriole duplication (PubMed:17681131, PubMed:20531387). Inhibits microtubule nucleation from the centrosome. Involved in the regulation of slow processive growth of centriolar microtubules. Acts as microtubule plus-end tracking protein that stabilizes centriolar microtubules and inhibits microtubule polymerization and extension from the distal ends of centrioles (PubMed:15047868, PubMed:
  12818..14      -  protein_bind   attB2 (across the origin): mutant version of attB; recombination site for the Gateway® BP reaction BP Clonase™
