[The description below was written by a language model from this plasmid's Addgene catalogue record and pLannotate feature annotations shown in this document.]
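Description:
pEBTetBl-CLIP-CPAP is an episomal, tetracycline-regulated mammalian expression plasmid built on the pEBTetBl backbone, carrying the human centrosomal protein CENPJ (CPAP) fused at its N-terminus to the CLIP-tag. In E. coli it is maintained through a high-copy ColE1/pUC-type origin and selected with ampicillin (β-lactamase). In mammalian cells the Epstein-Barr virus oriP origin together with an EBNA1 coding sequence allows the plasmid to replicate and persist extrachromosomally. An SV40 promoter-driven blasticidin S deaminase cassette with an SV40 poly(A) signal provides blasticidin selection.

The expression unit uses the CMV enhancer/promoter followed by two tet operator sites (CMV-TetO2) and ends in a bGH polyadenylation signal. The same plasmid encodes the Tet repressor, which lies downstream of RSV/SV40 promoter elements and a rabbit β-globin intron. The transgene should therefore be repressed until tetracycline or doxycycline releases TetR from the operators, giving inducible expression from a single vector. The open reading frame begins with a His tag (the catalogue also lists a FLAG tag, which is not annotated) and continues into an MGMT-derived segment. That segment corresponds to the CLIP-tag, an engineered alkylguanine-DNA alkyltransferase that reacts covalently with benzylcytosine substrates. The CENPJ sequence sits between attB1 and attB2 sites, consistent with Gateway cloning. It is annotated only as a fragment of about 1.1 kb, and the stated insert size of about 2 kb likewise suggests that less than the full-length coding sequence is present.

The sequencing-derived record is about 100 nt shorter than the depositor's sequence, mainly within oriP. The construct is suited to labelling or chemically crosslinking CENPJ in living cells, as in the associated study of centrosomal protein complexes.
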