Addgene plasmid #136864: pEBTetBl-CLIP-CPAP
Purpose: Mammalian expression of the centrosomal protein CENPJ N-terminally fused to CLIP-tag
Depositing lab: Kai Johnsson. Depositing organization: Swiss Federal Institute of Technology (EPFL). Publication: Selective chemical crosslinking reveals a Cep57-Cep63-Cep152 centrosomal complex. Lukinavicius G, Lavogina D, Orpinell M, Umezawa K, Reymond L, Garin N, Gonczy P, Johnsson K. Curr Biol. 2013 Feb 4;23(3):265-70. doi: 10.1016/j.cub.2012.12.030. Epub 2013 Jan 17. PubMed 23333316.
Backbone
  Vector backbone: pEBTetBl
  Backbone size w/o insert (bp): 10943
  Vector type: Mammalian Expression
  Selectable markers: Blasticidin
Growth in bacteria
  Bacterial resistance: Ampicillin, 100 μg/mL
  Growth temperature: 37°C
  Growth strain: DH5alpha
  Copy number: High Copy
Gene/Insert
  Gene/Insert name: CLIP-CENPJ
  Species: H. sapiens (human), Synthetic
  Insert size (bp): 1992
  Entrez Gene: CENPJ (a.k.a. BM032, CENP-J, CPAP, LAP, LIP1, MCPH6, SASS4, SCKL4, Sas-4)
  Promoter: CMV-TetO2
  Tag / fusion protein: FLAG-tag / His-tag (N terminal on insert)
  Cloning method: Gateway Cloning
  Sequencing primers: 5′ CMV_Fwd; 3′ BGH_Rev
Terms and licenses: Academic/Nonprofit Terms; Industry Terms: Not Available to Industry
How to cite: pEBTetBl-CLIP-CPAP was a gift from Kai Johnsson (Addgene plasmid # 136864 ; http://n2t.net/addgene:136864 ; RRID:Addgene_136864)
