>Addgene plasmid #136864 | pEBTetBl-CLIP-CPAP | depositor partial sequence | sequence record 264157 | Insert
ATGGGCGGTAGGCGTGTACGGTGGGAGGTCTATATAAGCAGAGCTCTCCCTATCAGTGATAGAGATCTCC
CTATCAGTGATAGAGATCGTCGACGAGCTCGTTTAGTGAACCGTCAGATCGCCTGGAGACGCCATCCACG
CTGTTTTGACCTCCATAGAAGACACCGGGACCGATCCAGCCTCCGGACTCTAGCGTTTAAACTTAAGCTT
ACCACCATGGATTATAAAGACGATGATGACAAGCACCACCACCACCACCACGACAAGGATTGTGAAATGA
AACGCACCACACTGGACAGCCCTTTGGGGAAGCTGGAGCTGTCTGGTTGTGAGCAGGGTCTGCACGAAAT
AATTTTTCTGGGCAAGGGGACGTCTGCAGCTGATGCCGTGGAGGTCCCAGCCCCCGCTGCGGTTCTCGGA
GGTCCGGAGCCCCTGATACAGGCTACAGCCTGGCTGAATGCCTATTTCCACCAGCCCGAGGCTATCGAAG
AGTTCCCCGTGCCGGCTCTTCACCATCCCGTTTTCCAGCAAGAGTCGTTCACCAGACAGGTGTTATGGAA
GCTGCTGAAGGTTGTGAAATTCGGAGAAGTGATTTCTGAGTCACACTTAGCAGCCCTGGTAGGCAACCCC
GCAGCCACGGCAGCAGTGAATACGGCACTGGATGGCAATCCTGTCCCTATCCTGATCCCGTGCCACAGAG
TGGTCCAGGGGGATTCGGATGTGGGGCCGTACCTTGGTGGACTGGCCGTGAAGGAATGGCTTCTGGCCCA
TGAAGGCCACCGGTTGGGGAAGCCAGGCTTGGGATTCGAACTGGAGGTGCTGTTCCAGGGCCCCGGTACC
GCCATCACAAGTTTGTACAAAAAAGCAGGCACCATGAGGAAGCTACAAAAGGAACGTAAAGTTTTTGAAA
AGTATACTACAGCTGCAAGAACTTTTCCAGATAAAAAGGAACGTGAAGAAATACAGACTTTAAAACAGCA
AATAGCAGATTTACGGGAAGATTTGAAAAGAAAGGAGACCAAATGGTCAAGTACACACAGCCGTCTCAGA
AGCCAGATACAAATGTTAGTCAGAGAGAACACAGACCTCCGGGAAGAAATAAAAGTGATGGAAAGATTCC
GACTGGATGCCTGGAAGAGAGCAGAAGCCATAGAGAGCAGCCTCGAGGTGGAGAAGAAGGACAAGCTTGC
GAACACATCTGTTCGATTTCAAAACAGTCAGATTTCTTCAGGAACCCAGGTAGAAAAATACAAGAAAAAT
TATCTTCCAATGCAAGGCAATCCACCTCGAAGATCCAAGTCTGCACCTCCTCGTGATTTAGGCAATTTGG
ATAAGGGACAAGCTGCCTCTCCCAGGGAGCCACTTGAACCACTGAACTTCCCAGATCCTGAATATAAAGA
GGAGGAGGAAGACCAAGACATACAGGGAGAAATCAGTCATCCTGATGGAAAGGTGGAAAAGGTTTATAAG
AATGGGTGCCGTGTTATACTGTTTCCCAATGGAACTCGAAAGGAAGTGAGTGCAGATGGGAAGACCATCA
CTGTCACTTTCTTTAATGGTGACGTGAAGCAGGTCATGCCAGACCAAAGAGTGATCTACTACTATGCAGC
TGCCCAGACCACTCACACGACATACCCGGAGGGACTGGAAGTCTTACATTTCTCAAGTGGACAAATAGAA
AAACATTACCCAGATGGAAGAAAAGAAATCACGTTTCCTGACCAGACTGTTAAAAACTTATTTCCTGATG
GACAAGAAGAAAGCATTTTCCCAGATGGTACAATTGTCAGAGTACAACGTGATGGCAACAAACTCATAGA
GTTTAATAATGGCCAAAGAGAACTACATACTGCCCAGTTCAAGAGACGGGAATACCCAGATGGCACTGTT
AAAACCGTATATGCAAACGGTCATCAAGAAACGAAGTACAGATCCGGTCGGATAAGAGTTAAGGACAAGG
AGGGTAATGTGCTAATGGACACGGAGCTGTAG
